Addgene plasmid #65711: pT2-7xTcf-NLS-YNL
Purpose: Tol2-based Wnt signal reporter plasmid (expresses NLS-YNL)
Depositing lab: Yasushi Okada. Depositing organization: RIKEN Quantitative Biology Center (QBiC) (Inactive). Publication: Expanded palette of Nano-lanterns for real-time multicolor luminescence imaging. Takai A, Nakano M, Saito K, Haruno R, Watanabe TM, Ohyanagi T, Jin T, Okada Y, Nagai T. Proc Natl Acad Sci U S A. 2015 Apr 7;112(14):4352-6. doi: 10.1073/pnas.1418468112. Epub 2015 Mar 23. PubMed 25831507.
Backbone
  Vector backbone: pBluescript II SK(+) based Tol2 donor vector
  Backbone manufacturer: Agilent Biotechnology, National Institute of Genetics (Dr Koichi Kawakami Lab)
  Backbone size w/o insert (bp): 7700
  Total vector size (bp): 9700
  Vector type: Luciferase ; Tol2 system
  Selectable markers: Puromycin
Growth in bacteria
  Bacterial resistance: Ampicillin, 100 μg/mL
  Growth temperature: 37°C
  Growth strain: DH5alpha
  Copy number: High Copy
Gene/Insert
  Gene/Insert name: 7xTcf, minCMV, 3xNLS, YNL (alt name: 7xTcf-NLS-YNL)
  Species: Synthetic
  Insert size (bp): 2000
  Cloning method: Restriction Enzyme; 5′ cloning site SalI (not destroyed); 3′ cloning site NotI (not destroyed)
  Sequencing primers: 5′ GGATGGGGCTCTAGGAATAAAATATC; 3′ GCTCCAGACTGCCTTGGGAAAAG
Resource information
  A portion of this plasmid was derived from a plasmid made by: Nano-lantern/pcDNA3 (gifted from Dr Takeharu Nagai), Tol2 system (gifted from Dr Koichi Kawakami)
Terms and licenses: Academic/Nonprofit Terms; Industry Terms: Not Available to Industry
How to cite: pT2-7xTcf-NLS-YNL was a gift from Yasushi Okada (Addgene plasmid # 65711 ; http://n2t.net/addgene:65711 ; RRID:Addgene_65711)
