[The description below was written by a language model from this plasmid's Addgene catalogue record and pLannotate feature annotations shown in this document.]
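Description:
pT2-7xTcf-NLS-YNL is a roughly 9.7 kb Tol2 transposon donor plasmid built on a pBluescript II SK(+)-derived backbone, designed as a luminescent reporter of canonical Wnt signalling. It is maintained in E. coli as a high-copy plasmid through a ColE1/pUC-type origin with ampicillin selection (AmpR), and it retains pBluescript remnants such as the f1 origin, lacZα fragment, lac promoter/operator elements and T7/T3 promoters. The Tol2 arms themselves are not labelled in the automated feature table. Two identical short hits to a human odorant receptor flank the cargo, but the annotation does not establish what they are, and they are probably spurious matches.

The approximately 2 kb synthetic insert, cloned between SalI and NotI, places seven Tcf binding sites (recorded in the catalogue entry but not annotated) upstream of a minimal CMV promoter, so that transcription depends on β-catenin/Tcf activity. A synthetic poly(A) signal lies upstream of this promoter, presumably to limit read-through transcription into the reporter. The reporter is YNL, the yellow Nano-lantern. It is a fusion of an mVenus-type yellow fluorescent protein to Renilla luciferase, in which energy transfer from the luciferase to the fluorescent protein gives bright yellow luminescence. Three tandem SV40 nuclear localization signals at the N-terminus concentrate the signal in the nucleus, and a bGH poly(A) signal terminates the transcript.

Downstream, a mouse PGK promoter drives puromycin N-acetyltransferase with its own bGH poly(A), allowing selection of stably transposed cells. Supplied together with Tol2 transposase, the cassette can integrate into the host genome for real-time luminescence imaging of Wnt pathway activation. The record does not specify the intended host cell type or organism.
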