Features (pLannotate 1.2.2; 30 found; start..end, strand, type, name):
     30..458     -  rep_origin     f1 ori (sequence partly withheld): f1 bacteriophage origin of replication; arrow indicates direction of (+) strand synthesis
    463..620     -  CDS            lacZα (fragment): LacZα fragment of β-galactosidase; lacZ fragment
    623..641     +  promoter       T7 promoter: promoter for bacteriophage T7 RNA polymerase
    879..895     +  misc_feature   MCS (fragment): pBluescript multiple cloning site
   1448..1576    -  CDS            OR51A4 (fragment): O51A4_HUMAN - Experimental evidence at transcript level: Swiss-Prot protein existence level 2. Odorant receptor. From Homo sapiens (Human).
   2123..2171    +  polyA_signal   poly(A) signal: synthetic polyadenylation signal
   2313..2349    +  promoter       minimal CMV promoter (fragment): human cytomegalovirus (CMV) immediate early promoter
   2460..2479    +  CDS            SV40 NLS (fragment): nuclear localization signal of SV40 (simian virus 40) large T antigen
   2484..2503    +  CDS            SV40 NLS (fragment): nuclear localization signal of SV40 (simian virus 40) large T antigen
   2508..2527    +  CDS            SV40 NLS (fragment): nuclear localization signal of SV40 (simian virus 40) large T antigen
   2541..3233    +  CDS            mVenus: mVenus is a basic (constitutively fluorescent) yellow fluorescent protein published in 2006, derived from Aequorea victoria. It is reported to be a rapidly-maturing monomer with moderate acid sensitivity.
   3231..4157    +  CDS            LUCI_RENRE: Experimental evidence at protein level: Swiss-Prot protein existence level 1. Upon binding the substrate, the enzyme catalyzes an oxygenation, producing a very short-lived hydroperoxide that cyclizes into a dioxetanone structure, which collapses, releasing a CO(2) molecule. The spontaneous breakdown of the dioxetanone releases the energy (about 50 kcal/mole) that is necessary to generate the excited state of the coelenteramide product, which is the singlet form of the monoanion. In vivo the product undergoes the process of nonradiative energy transfer to an accessory protein, a green fluoresce
   4220..4444    +  polyA_signal   bGH poly(A) signal: bovine growth hormone polyadenylation signal
   4448..4464    +  promoter       SV40 promoter (fragment): SV40 enhancer and early promoter
   4469..4955    +  promoter       PGK promoter: mouse phosphoglycerate kinase 1 promoter
   4972..5571    +  CDS            PuroR: puromycin N-acetyltransferase; pac from Streptomyces alboniger; confers resistance to puromycin
   5658..5882    +  polyA_signal   bGH poly(A) signal: bovine growth hormone polyadenylation signal
   5934..5950    -  protein_bind   lac operator: The lac repressor binds to the lac operator to inhibit transcription in E. coli. This inhibition can be relieved by adding lactose or isopropyl-β-D-thiogalactopyranoside (IPTG). lac repressor encoded by lacI
   5958..5988    -  promoter       lac promoter: promoter for the E. coli lac operon
   6003..6024    -  protein_bind   CAP binding site: CAP binding activates transcription in the presence of cAMP. E. coli catabolite activator protein
   6037..6076    -  CDS            lacI (fragment): lac repressor; lacI; The lac repressor binds to the lac operator to inhibit transcription in E. coli. This inhibition can be relieved by adding lactose or isopropyl-β-D-thiogalactopyranoside (IPTG).
   6623..6751    -  CDS            OR51A4 (fragment): O51A4_HUMAN - Experimental evidence at transcript level: Swiss-Prot protein existence level 2. Odorant receptor. From Homo sapiens (Human).
   7508..7526    -  promoter       T3 promoter: promoter for bacteriophage T3 RNA polymerase
   7571..7587    -  protein_bind   lac operator: The lac repressor binds to the lac operator to inhibit transcription in E. coli. This inhibition can be relieved by adding lactose or isopropyl-β-D-thiogalactopyranoside (IPTG). lac repressor encoded by lacI
   7595..7625    -  promoter       lac promoter: promoter for the E. coli lac operon
   7640..7661    -  protein_bind   CAP binding site: CAP binding activates transcription in the presence of cAMP. E. coli catabolite activator protein
   7674..7766    -  CDS            lacI (fragment): lac repressor; lacI; The lac repressor binds to the lac operator to inhibit transcription in E. coli. This inhibition can be relieved by adding lactose or isopropyl-β-D-thiogalactopyranoside (IPTG).
   7949..8537    -  rep_origin     ori: high-copy-number ColE1/pMB1/pBR322/pUC origin of replication
   8708..9568    -  CDS            AmpR: β-lactamase; bla; confers resistance to ampicillin, carbenicillin, and related antibiotics
   9569..9673    -  promoter       AmpR promoter: bla
>Addgene plasmid #65711 | pT2-7xTcf-NLS-YNL | depositor full sequence | sequence record 111685 | pT2-7xTcf-NLS-YNL sequence 9696 bps
CTAAATTGTAAGCGTTAATATTTTGTTAAAATTCGCGTTAAATTTTTGTTAAATCAGCTCATTTTTTAAC
CAATAGGCCGAAATCGGCAAAATCCCTTATAAATCAAAAGAATAGACCGAGATAGGGT
[37 nt withheld, positions 129-165]
AAAGAACGTGGACTCCAACGTCAAAGG
[49 nt withheld, positions 193-241]
T
[91 nt withheld, positions 243-333]
G
[124 nt withheld, positions 335-458]
CCCATTCGCCATTCAGGCTGCGCAACTGTTGGGAAGGGCGATCGGTGCGGGCCTCTTCGCTATTACGCCA
GCTGGCGAAAGGGGGATGTGCTGCAAGGCGATTAAGTTGGGTAACGCCAGGGTTTTCCCAGTCACGACGT
TGTAAAACGACGGCCAGTGAATTGTAATACGACTCACTATAGGGCGAATTGGGTACCAGAGGTGTAAAGT
ACTTGAGTAATTTTACTTGATTACTGTACTTAAGTATTATTTTTGGGGATTTTTACTTTACTTGAGTACA
ATTAAAAATCAATACTTTTACTTTTACTTAATTACATTTTTTTAGAAAAAAAAGTACTTTTTACTCCTTA
CAATTTTATTTACAGTCAAAAAGTACTTATTTTTTGGAGATCACTTGTCGAGTAGGGATAACAGGGTAAT
GATCCCCCGGGCTGCAGTCGCGACGCGTCCTAGAGGGACAGCCCCCCCCCAAAGCCCCCAGGGATGTAAT
TACGTCCCTCCCCCGCTAGGGGGCAGCAGCGAGCCGCCCGGGGCTCCGCTCCGGTCCGGCGCTCCCCCCG
CATCCCCGAGCCGGCAGCGTGCGGGGACAGCCCGGGCACGGGGAAGGTGGCACGGGATCGCTTTCCTCTG
AACGCTTCTCGCTGCTCTTTGAGCCTGCAGACACCTGGGGGGATACGGGGAAAAAGCTTTAGGCTGAAAG
AGAGATTTAGAATGACAGAATCATAGAACGGCCTGGGTTGCAAAGGAGCACAGTGCTCATCCAGATCCAA
CCCCCTGCTATGTGCAGGGTCATCAACCAGCAGCCCAGGCTGCCCAGAGCCACATCCAGCCTGGCCTTGA
ATGCCTGCAGGGATGGGGCATCCACAGCCTCCTTGGGCAACCTGTTCAGTGCGTCACCACCCTCTGGGGG
AAAAACTGCCTCCTCATATCCAACCCAAACCTCCCCTGTCTCAGTGTAAAGCCATTCCCCCTTGTCCTAT
CAAGGGGGAGTTTGCTGTGACATTGTTGGTCTGGGGTGACACATGTTTGCCAATTCAGTGCATCACGGAG
AGGCAGATCTTGGGGATAAGGAAGTGCAGGACAGCATGGACGTGGGACATGCAGGTGTTGAGGGCTCTGG
GACACTCTCCAAGTCACAGCGTTCAGAACAGCCTTAAGGATAAGAAGATAGGATAGAAGGACAAAGAGCA
AGTTAAAACCCAGCATGGAGAGGAGCACAAAAAGGCCACAGACACTGCTGGTCCCTGTGTCTGAGCCTGC
ATGTTTGATGGTGTCTGGATGCAAGCAGAAGGGGTGGAAGAGCTTGCCTGGAGAGATACAGCTGGGTCAG
TAGGACTGGGACAGGCAGCTGGAGAATTGCCATGTAGATGTTCATACAATCGTCAAATCATGAAGGCTGG
AAAAGCCCTCCAAGATCCCCAAGACCAACCCCAACCCACCCACCGTGCCCACTGGCCATGTCCCTCAGTG
CCACATCCCCACAGTTCTTCATCACCTCCAGGGACGGTGACCCCCCCACCTCCGTGGGCAGCTGTGCCAC
TGCAGCACCGCTCTTTGGAGAAGGTAAATCTTGCTAAATCCAGCCCGACCCTCCCCTGGCACAACGTAAG
GCCATTATCTCTCATCCAACTCCAGGACGGAGTCAGTGAGGATGGGGCTCTAGGAATAAAATATCTTTAT
TTTCATTACATCTGTGTGTTGGTTTTTTGTGTGGTCGACGGTACCGAGCTCTTACGCGAGATCAAAGGGG
GTAAGATCAAAGGGGGTAAGATCAAAGGGGCGCGAGATCAAAGGGGGTAAGATCAAAGGGGGTAAGATCA
AAGGGGGTAAGATCAAAGGGGCGCGCCCGCGTGCTAGGCGTGTACGGTGGGAGGCCTATATAAGCAGAGC
TCGTTTAGTGAACCGTCAGATCGCATCGATTCGAATTCCAGCTTGGCATTCCGGTACTGTTGGTAAAAAG
CTTGGCATTCCGGTACTGTTGGTAAAGCCACCATGCTGGTACCAAAAAAGAAGAGAAAGGTTGTACCAAA
AAAGAAGAGAAAGGTTGTACCAAAAAAGAAGAGAAAGGTTTTCGAAGGGCCCATGGTGAGCAAGGGCGAG
GAGCTGTTCACCGGGGTGGTGCCCATCCTGGTCGAGCTGGACGGCGACGTAAACGGCCACAAGTTCAGCG
TGTCCGGCGAGGGCGAGGGCGATGCCACCTACGGCAAGCTGACCCTGAAGCTGATCTGCACCACCGGCAA
GCTGCCCGTGCCCTGGCCCACCCTCGTGACCACCCTGGGCTACGGCCTGCAGTGCTTCGCCCGCTACCCC
GACCACATGAAGCAGCACGACTTCTTCAAGTCCGCCATGCCCGAAGGCTACGTCCAGGAGCGCACCATCT
TCTTCAAGGACGACGGCAACTACAAGACCCGCGCCGAGGTGAAGTTCGAGGGCGACACCCTGGTGAACCG
CATCGAGCTGAAGGGCATCGACTTCAAGGAGGACGGCAACATCCTGGGGCACAAGCTGGAGTACAACTAC
AACAGCCACAACGTCTATATCACCGCCGACAAGCAGAAGAACGGCATCAAGGCCAACTTCAAGATCCGCC
ACAACATCGAGGACGGCGGCGTGCAGCTCGCCGACCACTACCAGCAGAACACCCCCATCGGCGACGGCCC
CGTGCTGCTGCCCGACAACCACTACCTGAGCTACCAGTCCAAGCTGAGCAAAGACCCCAACGAGAAGCGC
GATCACATGGTCCTGCTGGAGTTCGTGACCGCCGCCGGGGGTACCAAGGTGTACGACCCCGAGCAGAGGA
AGAGGATGATCACCGGCCCCCAGTGGTGGGCCAGGTGCAAGCAGATGAACGTGCTGGACAGCTTCATCAA
CTACTACGACAGCGAGAAGCACGCCGAGAACGCCGTGATCTTCCTGCACGGCAACGCCACTAGCAGCTAC
CTGTGGAGGCACGTGGTGCCCCACATCGAGCCCGTGGCCAGGTGCATCATCCCCGATCTGATCGGCATGG
GCAAGAGCGGCAAGAGCGGCAACGGCAGCTACAGGCTGCTGGACCACTACAAGTACCTGACCGCCTGGTT
CGAGCTTCTGAACCTGCCCAAGAAGATCATCTTCGTGGGCCACGACTGGGGCGCCGCCCTGGCCTTCCAC
TACGCCTACGAGCACCAGGACAGGATCAAGGCCATCGTGCACATGGAGAGCGTGGTGGACGTGATCGAGA
GCTGGGACGAGTGGCCAGACATCGAGGAGGACATCGCCCTGATCAAGAGCGAGGAGGGCGAGAAGATGGT
GCTGGAGAACAACTTCTTCGTGGAGACCGTGCTGCCCAGCAAGATCATGAGAAAGCTGGAGCCCGAGGAG
TTCGCCGCCTACCTGGAGCCCTTCAAGGAGAAGGGCGAGGTGAGAAGACCCACCCTGAGCTGGCCCAGAG
AGATCCCCCTGGTGAAGGGCGGCAAGCCCGACGTGGTGCAGATCGTGAGAAACTACAACGCCTACCTGAG
AGCCAGCGACGACCTGCCCAAGCTGTTCATCGAGGGCGACCCCGGCTTCTTCAGCAACGCCATCGTGGAG
GGCGCCAAGAAGTTCCCCAACACCGAGTTCGTGAAGGTGAAGGGCCTGCACTTCCTCCAGGAGGACGCCC
CCGACGAGATGGGCAAGTACATCAAGAGCTTCGTGGAGAGAGTGCTGAAGAACGAGCAGTAATCTAGAGC
GGCCGCTCGATAAGCTTGATCGATGATCTAGAGCTCGCTGATCAGCCTCGACTGTGCCTTCTAGTTGCCA
GCCATCTGTTGTTTGCCCCTCCCCCGTGCCTTCCTTGACCCTGGAAGGTGCCACTCCCACTGTCCTTTCC
TAATAAAATGAGGAAATTGCATCGCATTGTCTGAGTAGGTGTCATTCTATTCTGGGGGGTGGGGTGGGGC
AGGACAGCAAGGGGGAGGATTGGGAAGACAATAGCAGGCATGCTGGGGATGCGGTGGGCTCTATGGCTTC
TGAGGCGGAAAGAACCTGCAGCTTTTCCCAAGGCAGTCTGGAGCATGCGCTTTAGCAGCCCCGCTGGGCA
CTTGGCGCTACACAAGTGGCCTCTGGCCTCGCACACATTCCACATCCACCGGTAGGCGCCAACCGGCTCC
GTTCTTTGGTGGCCCCTTCGCGCCACCTTCTACTCCTCCCCTAGTCAGGAAGTTCCCCCCCGCCCCGCAG
CTCGCGTCGTGCAGGACGTGACAAATGGAAGTAGCACGTCTCACTAGTCTCGTGCAGATGGACAGCACCG
CTGAGCAATGGAAGCGGGTAGGCCTTTGGGGCAGCGGCCAATAGCAGCTTTGCTCCTTCGCTTTCTGGGC
TCAGAGGCTGGGAAGGGGTGGGTCCGGGGGCGGGCTCAGGGGCGGGCTCAGGGGCGGGGCGGGCGCCCGA
AGGTCCTCCGGAGGCCCGGCATTCTGCACGCTTCAAAAGCGCACGTCTGCCGCGCTGTTCTCCTCTTCCT
CATCTCCGGGCCTTTCGACCTGTGGCCACAACCATGACCGAGTACAAGCCCACGGTGCGCCTCGCCACCC
GCGACGACGTCCCCAGGGCCGTACGCACCCTCGCCGCCGCGTTCGCCGACTACCCCGCCACGCGCCACAC
CGTCGATCCGGACCGCCACATCGAGCGGGTCACCGAGCTGCAAGAACTCTTCCTCACGCGCGTCGGGCTC
GACATCGGCAAGGTGTGGGTCGCGGACGACGGCGCCGCGGTGGCGGTCTGGACCACGCCGGAGAGCGTCG
AAGCGGGGGCGGTGTTCGCCGAGATCGGCCCGCGCATGGCCGAGTTGAGCGGTTCCCGGCTGGCCGCGCA
GCAACAGATGGAAGGCCTCCTGGCGCCGCACCGGCCCAAGGAGCCCGCGTGGTTCCTGGCCACCGTCGGC
GTCTCGCCCGACCACCAGGGCAAGGGTCTGGGCAGCGCCGTCGTGCTCCCCGGAGTGGAGGCGGCCGAGC
GCGCCGGGGTGCCCGCCTTCCTGGAGACCTCCGCGCCCCGCAACCTCCCCTTCTACGAGCGGCTCGGCTT
CACCGTCACCGCCGACGTCGAGGTGCCCGAAGGACCGCGCACCTGGTGCATGACCCGCAAGCCCGGTGCC
TGACGCCCGCCCCACGACCCGCAGCGCCCGACCGAAAGGAGCGCACGACCCCATGCATCGATGATCTAGA
GCTCGCTGATCAGCCTCGACTGTGCCTTCTAGTTGCCAGCCATCTGTTGTTTGCCCCTCCCCCGTGCCTT
CCTTGACCCTGGAAGGTGCCACTCCCACTGTCCTTTCCTAATAAAATGAGGAAATTGCATCGCATTGTCT
GAGTAGGTGTCATTCTATTCTGGGGGGTGGGGTGGGGCAGGACAGCAAGGGGGAGGATTGGGAAGACAAT
AGCAGGCATGCTGGGGATGCGGTGGGCTCTATGGCTGCAGCCCAAGCTTGGCGTAATCATGGTCATAGCT
GTTTCCTGTGTGAAATTGTTATCCGCTCACAATTCCACACAACATACGAGCCGGAAGCATAAAGTGTAAA
GCCTGGGGTGCCTAATGAGTGAGCTAACTCACATTAATTGCGTTGCGCTCACTGCCCGCTTTCCAGTCGG
GAAACCTGTCGTGCCAGCGGATCCCTAGAGGGACAGCCCCCCCCCAAAGCCCCCAGGGATGTAATTACGT
CCCTCCCCCGCTAGGGGGCAGCAGCGAGCCGCCCGGGGCTCCGCTCCGGTCCGGCGCTCCCCCCGCATCC
CCGAGCCGGCAGCGTGCGGGGACAGCCCGGGCACGGGGAAGGTGGCACGGGATCGCTTTCCTCTGAACGC
TTCTCGCTGCTCTTTGAGCCTGCAGACACCTGGGGGGATACGGGGAAAAAGCTTTAGGCTGAAAGAGAGA
TTTAGAATGACAGAATCATAGAACGGCCTGGGTTGCAAAGGAGCACAGTGCTCATCCAGATCCAACCCCC
TGCTATGTGCAGGGTCATCAACCAGCAGCCCAGGCTGCCCAGAGCCACATCCAGCCTGGCCTTGAATGCC
TGCAGGGATGGGGCATCCACAGCCTCCTTGGGCAACCTGTTCAGTGCGTCACCACCCTCTGGGGGAAAAA
CTGCCTCCTCATATCCAACCCAAACCTCCCCTGTCTCAGTGTAAAGCCATTCCCCCTTGTCCTATCAAGG
GGGAGTTTGCTGTGACATTGTTGGTCTGGGGTGACACATGTTTGCCAATTCAGTGCATCACGGAGAGGCA
GATCTTGGGGATAAGGAAGTGCAGGACAGCATGGACGTGGGACATGCAGGTGTTGAGGGCTCTGGGACAC
TCTCCAAGTCACAGCGTTCAGAACAGCCTTAAGGATAAGAAGATAGGATAGAAGGACAAAGAGCAAGTTA
AAACCCAGCATGGAGAGGAGCACAAAAAGGCCACAGACACTGCTGGTCCCTGTGTCTGAGCCTGCATGTT
TGATGGTGTCTGGATGCAAGCAGAAGGGGTGGAAGAGCTTGCCTGGAGAGATACAGCTGGGTCAGTAGGA
CTGGGACAGGCAGCTGGAGAATTGCCATGTAGATGTTCATACAATCGTCAAATCATGAAGGCTGGAAAAG
CCCTCCAAGATCCCCAAGACCAACCCCAACCCACCCACCGTGCCCACTGGCCATGTCCCTCAGTGCCACA
TCCCCACAGTTCTTCATCACCTCCAGGGACGGTGACCCCCCCACCTCCGTGGGCAGCTGTGCCACTGCAG
CACCGCTCTTTGGAGAAGGTAAATCTTGCTAAATCCAGCCCGACCCTCCCCTGGCACAACGTAAGGCCAT
TATCTCTCATCCAACTCCAGGACGGAGTCAGTGAGGATGGGGCTCTAGCCGGACCGACGCGTCTCGATAG
GGATAACAGGGTAATTGATCCAATACTCAAGTACAATTTTAATGGAGTACTTTTTTACTTTTACTCAAGT
AAGATTCTAGCCAGATACTTTTACTTTTAATTGAGTAAAATTTTCCCTAAGTACTTGTACTTTCACTTGA
GTAAAATTTTTGAGTACTTTTTACACCTCTGGAGCTCCAGCTTTTGTTCCCTTTAGTGAGGGTTAATTTC
GAGCTTGGCGTAATCATGGTCATAGCTGTTTCCTGTGTGAAATTGTTATCCGCTCACAATTCCACACAAC
ATACGAGCCGGAAGCATAAAGTGTAAAGCCTGGGGTGCCTAATGAGTGAGCTAACTCACATTAATTGCGT
TGCGCTCACTGCCCGCTTTCCAGTCGGGAAACCTGTCGTGCCAGCTGCATTAATGAATCGGCCAACGCGC
GGGGAGAGGCGGTTTGCGTATTGGGCGCTCTTCCGCTTCCTCGCTCACTGACTCGCTGCGCTCGGTCGTT
CGGCTGCGGCGAGCGGTATCAGCTCACTCAAAGGCGGTAATACGGTTATCCACAGAATCAGGGGATAACG
CAGGAAAGAACATGTGAGCAAAAGGCCAGCAAAAGGCCAGGAACCGTAAAAAGGCCGCGTTGCTGGCGTT
TTTCCATAGGCTCCGCCCCCCTGACGAGCATCACAAAAATCGACGCTCAAGTCAGAGGTGGCGAAACCCG
ACAGGACTATAAAGATACCAGGCGTTTCCCCCTGGAAGCTCCCTCGTGCGCTCTCCTGTTCCGACCCTGC
CGCTTACCGGATACCTGTCCGCCTTTCTCCCTTCGGGAAGCGTGGCGCTTTCTCATAGCTCACGCTGTAG
GTATCTCAGTTCGGTGTAGGTCGTTCGCTCCAAGCTGGGCTGTGTGCACGAACCCCCCGTTCAGCCCGAC
CGCTGCGCCTTATCCGGTAACTATCGTCTTGAGTCCAACCCGGTAAGACACGACTTATCGCCACTGGCAG
CAGCCACTGGTAACAGGATTAGCAGAGCGAGGTATGTAGGCGGTGCTACAGAGTTCTTGAAGTGGTGGCC
TAACTACGGCTACACTAGAAGGACAGTATTTGGTATCTGCGCTCTGCTGAAGCCAGTTACCTTCGGAAAA
AGAGTTGGTAGCTCTTGATCCGGCAAACAAACCACCGCTGGTAGCGGTGGTTTTTTTGTTTGCAAGCAGC
AGATTACGCGCAGAAAAAAAGGATCTCAAGAAGATCCTTTGATCTTTTCTACGGGGTCTGACGCTCAGTG
GAACGAAAACTCACGTTAAGGGATTTTGGTCATGAGATTATCAAAAAGGATCTTCACCTAGATCCTTTTA
AATTAAAAATGAAGTTTTAAATCAATCTAAAGTATATATGAGTAAACTTGGTCTGACAGTTACCAATGCT
TAATCAGTGAGGCACCTATCTCAGCGATCTGTCTATTTCGTTCATCCATAGTTGCCTGACTCCCCGTCGT
GTAGATAACTACGATACGGGAGGGCTTACCATCTGGCCCCAGTGCTGCAATGATACCGCGAGACCCACGC
TCACCGGCTCCAGATTTATCAGCAATAAACCAGCCAGCCGGAAGGGCCGAGCGCAGAAGTGGTCCTGCAA
CTTTATCCGCCTCCATCCAGTCTATTAATTGTTGCCGGGAAGCTAGAGTAAGTAGTTCGCCAGTTAATAG
TTTGCGCAACGTTGTTGCCATTGCTACAGGCATCGTGGTGTCACGCTCGTCGTTTGGTATGGCTTCATTC
AGCTCCGGTTCCCAACGATCAAGGCGAGTTACATGATCCCCCATGTTGTGCAAAAAAGCGGTTAGCTCCT
TCGGTCCTCCGATCGTTGTCAGAAGTAAGTTGGCCGCAGTGTTATCACTCATGGTTATGGCAGCACTGCA
TAATTCTCTTACTGTCATGCCATCCGTAAGATGCTTTTCTGTGACTGGTGAGTACTCAACCAAGTCATTC
TGAGAATAGTGTATGCGGCGACCGAGTTGCTCTTGCCCGGCGTCAATACGGGATAATACCGCGCCACATA
GCAGAACTTTAAAAGTGCTCATCATTGGAAAACGTTCTTCGGGGCGAAAACTCTCAAGGATCTTACCGCT
GTTGAGATCCAGTTCGATGTAACCCACTCGTGCACCCAACTGATCTTCAGCATCTTTTACTTTCACCAGC
GTTTCTGGGTGAGCAAAAACAGGAAGGCAAAATGCCGCAAAAAAGGGAATAAGGGCGACACGGAAATGTT
GAATACTCATACTCTTCCTTTTTCAATATTATTGAAGCATTTATCAGGGTTATTGTCTCATGAGCGGATA
CATATTTGAATGTATTTAGAAAAATAAACAAATAGGGGTTCCGCGCACATTTCCCCGAAAAGTGCCAC
