>Addgene plasmid #65711 | pT2-7xTcf-NLS-YNL | addgene partial sequence | sequence record 135666 | pLPC-5 5'-TAGGCGTGTACGGTGGGA-3'
GCTCGTTTAGTGAACCGTCAGATCGCATCGATTCGAATTCCAGCTTGGCATTCCGGTACTGTTGGTAAAA
AGCTTGGCATTCCGGTACTGTTGGTAAAGCCACCATGCTGGTACCAAAAAAGAAGAGAAAGGTTGTACCA
AAAAAGAAGAGAAAGGTTGTACCAAAAAAGAAGAGAAAGGTTTTCGAAGGGCCCATGGTGAGCAAGGGCG
AGGAGCTGTTCACCGGGGTGGTGCCCATCCTGGTCGAGCTGGACGGCGACGTAAACGGCCACAAGTTCAG
CGTGTCCGGCGAGGGCGAGGGCGATGCCACCTACGGCAAGCTGACCCTGAAGCTGATCTGCACCACCGGC
AAGCTGCCCGTGCCCTGGCCCACCCTCGTGACCACCCTGGGCTACGGCCTGCAGTGCTTCGCCCGCTACC
CCGACCACATGAAGCAGCACGACTTCTTCAAGTCCGCCATGCCCGAAGGCTACGTCCAGGAGCGCACCAT
CTTCTTCAAGGACGACGGCAACTACAAGACCCGCGCCGAGGTGAAGTTCGAGGGCGACACCCTGGTGAAC
CGCATCGAGCTGAAGGGCATCGACTTCAAGGAGGACGGCAACATCCTGGGGCACAAGCTGGAGTACAACT
ACAACAGCCACAACGTCTATATCACCGCCGACAAGCAGAAGAACGGCATCAAGGCCAACTTCAAGATCCG
CCACAACATCGAGGACGGCGGCGTGCAGCTCGCCGACCACTACCAGCAGAACACCCCCATCGGCGACGGC
CCCGTGCTGCTGCCCGACAACCACTACCTGAGCTACCAGTCCAAGCTGAGCAAAGACCCCAACGAGAAGC
GCGATCACATGGTCCTGCTGGAGTTCGTGACCGCCGCCGGGGGTACCAAGGTGTACGACCCCGAGCAGAG
GAAGAGGATGATCACCGGCCCCCAGTGGTGGGCCAGGTGCAAGCAGATGAACGTGCTGGACAGCTTCATC
AACTACTACGACAGCGAGAAGCACGCCGAGAACGCCGTGATCTTCCTGCACGGCAACGCCACTAGCAGCT
ACCTGTGGAGGCACGTGGTGCCCCACATCGAGCCCGTGGCCAGGTGCATCATCCCCGATCTGATCGGCAT
GGGCAA
