>Addgene plasmid #65711 | pT2-7xTcf-NLS-YNL | addgene partial sequence | sequence record 135667 | PGK-A3 5'-GGCGCCTACCGGTGGATGTGGAATGTGTG-3'
TTGTGTAGCGCCAAGTGCCCAGCGGGGCTGCTAAAGCGCATGCTCCAGACTGCCTTGGGAAAAGCTGCAG
GTTCTTTCCGCCTCAGAAGCCATAGAGCCCACCGCATCCCCAGCATGCCTGCTATTGTCTTCCCAATCCT
CCCCCTTGCTGTCCTGCCCCACCCCACCCCCCAGAATAGAATGACACCTACTCAGACAATGCGATGCAAT
TTCCTCATTTTATTAGGAAAGGACAGTGGGAGTGGCACCTTCCAGGGTCAAGGAAGGCACGGGGGAGGGG
CAAACAACAGATGGCTGGCAACTAGAAGGCACAGTCGAGGCTGATCAGCGAGCTCTAGATCATCGATCAA
GCTTATCGAGCGGCCGCTCTAGATTACTGCTCGTTCTTCAGCACTCTCTCCACGAAGCTCTTGATGTACT
TGCCCATCTCGTCGGGGGCGTCCTCCTGGAGGAAGTGCAGGCCCTTCACCTTCACGAACTCGGTGTTGGG
GAACTTCTTGGCGCCCTCCACGATGGCGTTGCTGAAGAAGCCGGGGTCGCCCTCGATGAACAGCTTGGGC
AGGTCGTCGCTGGCTCTCAGGTAGGCGTTGTAGTTTCTCACGATCTGCACCACGTCGGGCTTGCCGCCCT
TCACCAGGGGGATCTCTCTGGGCCAGCTCAGGGTGGGTCTTCTCACCTCGCCCTTCTCCTTGAAGGGCTC
CAGGTAGGCGGCGAACTCCTCGGGCTCCAGCTTTCTCATGATCTTGCTGGGCAGCACGGTCTCCACGAAG
AAGTTGTTCTCCAGCACCATCTTCTCGCCCTCCTCGCTCTTGATCAGGGCGATGTCCTCCTCGATGTCTG
GCCACTCGTCCCAGCTCTCGATCACGTCCACCACGCTCTCCATGTGCACGATGGCCTTGATCCTGTCCTG
GTGCTCGTAGGCGTAGTGGAAGGCCAGGGCGGCGCCCCAGTCGTGGCCCACGAAGATGATCTTCTTGGGC
AGGTTCAGAAG
