>Addgene plasmid #65711 | pT2-7xTcf-NLS-YNL | addgene partial sequence | sequence record 135668 | sREACh-F 5'-gaccccaacgagaagcgcg-3'
ACCGCCGCCGGGGGTACCAAGGTGTACGACCCCGAGCAGAGGAAGAGGATGATCACCGGCCCCCAGTGGT
GGGCCAGGTGCAAGCAGATGAACGTGCTGGACAGCTTCATCAACTACTACGACAGCGAGAAGCACGCCGA
GAACGCCGTGATCTTCCTGCACGGCAACGCCACTAGCAGCTACCTGTGGAGGCACGTGGTGCCCCACATC
GAGCCCGTGGCCAGGTGCATCATCCCCGATCTGATCGGCATGGGCAAGAGCGGCAAGAGCGGCAACGGCA
GCTACAGGCTGCTGGACCACTACAAGTACCTGACCGCCTGGTTCGAGCTTCTGAACCTGCCCAAGAAGAT
CATCTTCGTGGGCCACGACTGGGGCGCCGCCCTGGCCTTCCACTACGCCTACGAGCACCAGGACAGGATC
AAGGCCATCGTGCACATGGAGAGCGTGGTGGACGTGATCGAGAGCTGGGACGAGTGGCCAGACATCGAGG
AGGACATCGCCCTGATCAAGAGCGAGGAGGGCGAGAAGATGGTGCTGGAGAACAACTTCTTCGTGGAGAC
CGTGCTGCCCAGCAAGATCATGAGAAAGCTGGAGCCCGAGGAGTTCGCCGCCTACCTGGAGCCCTTCAAG
GAGAAGGGCGAGGTGAGAAGACCCACCCTGAGCTGGCCCAGAGAGATCCCCCTGGTGAAGGGCGGCAAGC
CCGACGTGGTGCAGATCGTGAGAAACTACAACGCCTACCTGAGAGCCAGCGACGACCTGCCCAAGCTGTT
CATCGAGGGCGACCCCGGCTTCTTCAGCAACGCCATCGTGGAGGGCGCCAAGAAGTTCCCCAACACCGAG
TTCGTGAAGGTGAAGGGCCTGCACTTCCTCCAGGAGGACGCCCCCGACGAGATGGGCAAGTACATCAAGA
GCTTCGTGGAGAGAGTGCTGAAGAACGAGCAGTAATCTAGAGCGGCCGCTCGATAAGCTTGATCGATGAT
CTAGAGCT
